>Addgene plasmid #19568 | Pedal Peptide 4 | depositor partial sequence | sequence record 9204 | Author sequence
TTCTTGTCAAAAAAATCATTGGACTCCATATCAGGAAGCCGTTTTCATGGAATGAATCAAAACTATTTGT
CCAAAAGACCGCTGGATTCCATATCTGGTAGCAAATTTCACGGAATGAATCAAAACTATTTGTCAAAACG
ACCGCTGGATTCCATATCTAGCGGGTTCAACGGAATGAGACAGAACTTCTTATCAAAGAAAAGCTTTGAC
TCTATTTCCGGCAGCGGGCTGCACGGGATGGGCCAGAACTTTCTCGACGGGAAGAGAACATTTGACTCAA
TCGGAGGGGGTGACTTACAAGGAATGGGCCAAAATTTTCTGACATCAAAAAGAGGTTTTGACCCAATTTC
AACAGGCTCTCTGCACGGAATGCGTCAAAACTTTTTCGGACACAAAAGAAGTTTTGACTCAATAAGCAGA
AATCGGTTAGGAAATTTACGTCAAAATTTTTTGAGTAAACGAGCAGACGAGAGCGCGGATGAGTGGAGTG
TTAATGACGCTTCACCCGAGAAAAGATTCGATTCGATCAGCACTAGCGCTCTCAATGGCATGGGCCAAAA
TTTCTTCGACAAAAAGTACTTTGACAATTTTCCAGAAGGTGCTGTATCGAAGAGGTTCGACCCCATTTCT
TCATCGGGGACCATAAGCGGATTACAACAGAATTTCCTTAAGAAAAAAGACTCTGACTCCAGGTCGGCGG
GCGGGATGGGAGGAGTCCGCCTGAGTTTTCCACGACAGACAGGAAGTGTGGACGGCATGACGTCATCTAA
ACGCCAGTTTGACTCCATCTCTGGGGGCAGCGGCATCGGCGGTCTGGGTCAGAACTTCCTGAACAGGCGA
CAGTTTGATTCGATAAACGAGGGGGATATAGGCGGGATGGAGCAAAACTTTCTCAGTGGGAAACGATTCG
ATACCATTTCCAGTGGTAAAATGGCAGGATTCAATCAGAATTTTCTTGGCAAGCGACAGTTTGATTCCAT
TTCTACTGGGGAGATGAGCGGGATGGACCAAAACTTTCTGGGAAAACGCGGCTTCGATTCCATCAACAGC
GACTCTCGCATTTCCGGAATGGGGCAAAAGTATTTGGTTCGTCGTAGCTCCAGCCTCGAACCTCTACCCT
CAGCAGAAGTGAGCGAGCAGCCCCATGACGTCTACAAACGCAGCCCAGAGGATGTGACGTCTCTGGAAGC
CAGTCACGACTCGGCTGTTGTCACCGGCGATACTTCAGAACCGATCGGACCTGAGCATCGTTTTATAAAA
CGCAGCTTCGATTCTATTTCCAGATTTTCAGGAGGTATGGCGGGCATGAGTCAGAACTATCTGTCTCGCA
GAGCGTCTAACACTCGTGCTCTGGACTCGAACTCCCAACCGTCGTCGTCATCAGCAAGCTACACTAGCCG
TGGCACTAACGACGTGACTTCACTCGCCGGAGTAGACAACGATCACGAACTCTGGCGCATCCTGGACAAG
AAAAACTTGGACTCAATCTCCAGATTGGGCGCTTATTTCCGGCTTTCATCAGAACTTCTTAGGCTTGCCG
TCTGCCAAACGCGCGGGCCAGGGCGCGCGAGACTCCAGCCAACATCACCCCGCCACCGATCCTCTCTTCA
ATCGATGGGATTACCAAAGATCGGGGTCCGCAGATTTCTCAGAGATTAAAACCGAACCAAGCCGACCAGT
CAGTTCTGACATAACTGACGATTCTGTCAACCTAAGGGAAGAGGAAATGGACTCACCGTTGTCTAACGGC
GCCAAAACAGCCACGGTCGTCAACAGTGATGACGTCAGCAACGAAAAAAA
