[The description below was written by a language model from this plasmid's Addgene catalogue record.]
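Description:
Pedal Peptide 4 is a cDNA clone from the sea slug Aplysia californica carried in the commercial TOPO pCR4 cloning backbone. The backbone is about 4 kb and the insert about 1.8 kb, giving a plasmid of roughly 5.8 kb. Although it is catalogued as a bacterial expression vector, pCR4-type TOPO plasmids are generally used for capturing and sequencing PCR or cDNA products rather than for producing protein. The record does not name a promoter intended to drive the insert. The plasmid is maintained at high copy number in standard E. coli cloning strains under ampicillin selection. No feature table is provided, so the origin of replication and any additional markers are not itemised.

The insert is named for pedal peptide 4, a member of the pedal peptide family of molluscan neuropeptide precursors. The record does not say whether the 1.8 kb fragment contains the complete coding sequence or includes untranslated regions. It is flanked on both sides by intact EcoRI sites, so the fragment can be released in a single digest for subcloning, though this symmetric arrangement means its orientation is not defined by the record. M13 forward and reverse primer sites on either side allow the insert to be sequenced from both ends. No tags, fusions or mutations are noted.

The clone comes from a study of the neuronal transcriptome of Aplysia. It is therefore best regarded as a reference copy of this neuropeptide transcript. Plausible uses include a sequencing template, a source for subcloning into expression vectors, or a template for making hybridisation probes to map expression in identified neurons. The record itself does not specify an application.
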