Addgene plasmid #19568: Pedal Peptide 4
Depositing lab: Leonid Moroz. Depositing organization: University of Florida. Publication: Neuronal transcriptome of aplysia: neuronal compartments and circuitry. Moroz LL, Edwards JR, Puthanveettil SV, Kohn AB, Ha T, Heyland A, Knudsen B, Sahni A, Yu F, Liu L, Jezzini S, Lovell P, Iannucculli W, Chen M, Nguyen T, Sheng H, Shaw R, Kalachikov S, Panchin YV, Farmerie W, Russo JJ, Ju J, Kandel ER. Cell. 2006 Dec 29. 127(7):1453-67. 10.1016/j.cell.2006.09.052 PubMed 17190607.
Backbone
  Vector backbone: TOPO pCR4
  Backbone manufacturer: Invitrogen
  Backbone size w/o insert (bp): 4000
  Vector type: Bacterial Expression
Growth in bacteria
  Bacterial resistance: Ampicillin, 100 μg/mL
  Growth temperature: 37°C
  Growth strain: DH5alpha
  Copy number: High Copy
Gene/Insert
  Gene/Insert name: Pedal Peptide 4
  Species: Aplysia californica
  Insert size (bp): 1800
  GenBank ID: DQ479396
  Cloning method: Restriction Enzyme; 5′ cloning site EcoR1 (not destroyed); 3′ cloning site EcoR1 (not destroyed)
  Sequencing primers: 5′ M13 forward; 3′ M13 Reverse
Terms and licenses: Academic/Nonprofit Terms; Industry Terms: Not Available to Industry
How to cite: Pedal Peptide 4 was a gift from Leonid Moroz (Addgene plasmid # 19568)
